Addgene plasmid #74757: pGM48DEST
Purpose: Encodes for the QS repressor gene, splice linker, and mCherry reporter gene
Depositing lab: Jordan Ward & Keith Yamamoto. Depositing organization: University of California, San Francisco (UCSF). Publication: A New Tool for Inducible Gene Expression in Caenorhabditis elegans. Monsalve GC, Yamamoto KR, Ward JD. Genetics. 2019 Feb;211(2):419-430. doi: 10.1534/genetics.118.301705. Epub 2018 Nov 30. PubMed 30504365.
Backbone
  Vector backbone: pUCTCAPR3-GW
  Total vector size (bp): 9565
  Vector type: Worm Expression
  Selectable markers: mCherry
Growth in bacteria
  Bacterial resistance: Chloramphenicol and Ampicillin, 25 & 100 μg/mL
  Growth temperature: 37°C
  Growth strain: ccdB Survival
  Copy number: High Copy
Gene/Insert 1
  Gene/Insert name: QS
  Species: Neurospora crassa
  Insert size (bp): 2667
  Cloning method: Unknown
  Sequencing primers: 5′ GGCGCGCCTCTAGAGGATCC
Gene/Insert 2
  Gene/Insert name: Gateway cassette
  Insert size (bp): 1703
  Cloning method: Gibson Cloning
  Sequencing primers: 5′ CAGGAAACAGCTATGACCATG
Resource information
  A portion of this plasmid was derived from a plasmid made by: Kang Shen Laboratory, Stanford University
Terms and licenses: Academic/Nonprofit Terms; Industry Terms: Not Available to Industry
Depositor comments: bioRxiv doi.org/10.1101/445833
How to cite: pGM48DEST was a gift from Jordan Ward & Keith Yamamoto (Addgene plasmid # 74757 ; http://n2t.net/addgene:74757 ; RRID:Addgene_74757)
