[The description below was written by a language model from this plasmid's Addgene catalogue record and pLannotate feature annotations shown in this document.]
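Description:
pGM48DEST is a 9,565 bp Gateway destination vector for expression in Caenorhabditis elegans, built on the pUCTCAPR3-GW backbone. It belongs to a toolkit for inducible gene expression in worms based on the Neurospora crassa quinic acid (Q) regulatory system. It replicates in E. coli from a high-copy pUC-type origin and carries the bla gene for ampicillin resistance. Because it retains an intact Gateway cassette, it is also selected with chloramphenicol and must be propagated in a ccdB-tolerant strain.

The Gateway cassette consists of attR1 and attR2 sites flanking a chloramphenicol acetyltransferase gene and the ccdB toxin gene. It sits immediately upstream of the payload, so an LR recombination reaction with an entry clone replaces the cassette. Given this position, the incoming fragment is most likely a user-chosen promoter, and the record names no built-in worm promoter. Downstream lies the QS (qa-1s) coding sequence, which encodes the repressor that negatively regulates the quinate utilisation pathway, probably by binding the qa-1f (QF) activator. According to the stated purpose, QS is followed by a splice linker and an mCherry reporter, an operon-style arrangement that would mark QS-expressing cells with red fluorescence from a separate protein rather than a fusion.

The mCherry region is annotated as several fragments interrupted by short matches to worm-optimised synthetic introns, one of which contains a minimal FRT site. The table annotates no 3′ UTR, only a short aex-5 match downstream of the reporter. The remaining lac, lacZα, rop and bom fragments are backbone remnants. The construct is typically used to generate tissue-specific QS driver transgenes that silence QF-dependent expression.
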