Features (pLannotate 1.2.2; 28 found; start..end, strand, type, name):
     96..200     +  promoter       AmpR promoter: bla
    201..1061    +  CDS            AmpR: β-lactamase; bla; confers resistance to ampicillin, carbenicillin, and related antibiotics
   1232..1820    +  rep_origin     ori: high-copy-number ColE1/pMB1/pBR322/pUC origin of replication
   2003..2095    +  CDS            lacI (fragment): lac repressor; lacI; The lac repressor binds to the lac operator to inhibit transcription in E. coli. This inhibition can be relieved by adding lactose or isopropyl-β-D-thiogalactopyranoside (IPTG).
   2108..2129    +  protein_bind   CAP binding site: CAP binding activates transcription in the presence of cAMP. E. coli catabolite activator protein
   2144..2174    +  promoter       lac promoter: promoter for the E. coli lac operon
   2182..2198    +  protein_bind   lac operator: The lac repressor binds to the lac operator to inhibit transcription in E. coli. This inhibition can be relieved by adding lactose or isopropyl-β-D-thiogalactopyranoside (IPTG). lac repressor encoded by lacI
   2276..2400    +  protein_bind   attR1: mutant version of attR; recombination site for the Gateway® LR reaction LR Clonase™
   2425..2455    +  promoter       lac UV5 promoter: E. coli lac promoter with an "up" mutation
   2480..2508    +  promoter       cat promoter (fragment): promoter of the E. coli cat gene encoding chloramphenicol acetyltransferase
   2509..3168    +  CDS            CmR: chloramphenicol acetyltransferase; cat; confers resistance to chloramphenicol
   3347..3505    +  CDS            ccdA (fragment): CCDA_ECO57 - Also known as H, letA. Experimental evidence at protein level: Swiss-Prot protein existence level 1. Antitoxin component of a type II toxin-antitoxin (TA) system which inhibits the post-segregational killing (PSK) of plasmid-free cells, also referred to as a plasmid addiction system. Binds to and blocks the activity of CcdB; will also remove bound CcdB protein from the CcdB-GyrA complex by forming a CcdA-CcdB complex, a process termed rejuvenation. Functions as a transcriptional corepressor for the ccdAB operon, repression also requires CcdB (By similarity). From Escherichia coli
   3510..3812    +  CDS            ccdB: CCDB_ECOLI - Also known as G, letB, letD. Experimental evidence at protein level: Swiss-Prot protein existence level 1. Toxic component of a type II toxin-antitoxin (TA) system, functioning in plasmid maintainence. Responsible for the post- segregational killing (PSK) of plasmid-free cells, also referred to as a plasmid addiction system. Half-life of over 2 hours. Cell killing by CcdB is accompanied by filamentation, defects in chromosome and plasmid segregation, defects in cell division, formation of anucleate cells, decreased DNA synthesis and plasmid loss. Interferes with the activity of DN
   3856..3980    -  protein_bind   attR2: mutant version of attR; recombination site for the Gateway® LR reaction LR Clonase™
   4017..4034    -  misc_feature   MCS (fragment): pUC18/19 multiple cloning site
   4114..6867    +  CDS            qa-1s (sequence withheld): QUTR_NEUCR - Protein inferred from homology: Swiss-Prot protein existence level 3. Multi-domain repressor protein that negatively regulates transcription of the quinate utilization pathway genes. May mediate its repressor activity by binding directly to the qa-1f activator protein (By similarity). From Neurospora crassa (strain ATCC 24698 / 74-OR23-1A / CBS 708.71 / DSM 1257 / FGSC 987).
   7122..7520    +  CDS            mCherry (fragment): mCherry is a basic (constitutively fluorescent) red fluorescent protein published in 2004, derived from Discosoma sp.. It is reported to be a very rapidly-maturing monomer with low acid sensitivity.
   7517..7544    +  CDS            mEGFP (fragment): monomeric enhanced GFP, optimized with synthetic introns for expression in C. elegans
   7545..7578    -  protein_bind   FRT (minimal): supports FLP-mediated excision but not integration (Turan and Bode, 2011) FLP recombinase from the Saccharomyces cerevisiae 2μ plasmid
   7578..7607    +  CDS            mEGFP (fragment): monomeric enhanced GFP, optimized with synthetic introns for expression in C. elegans
   7606..8016    +  CDS            Blue102 (fragment): Blue102 is a fluorescent protein published in 2010, derived from Discosoma sp..
   8594..8689    +  CDS            aex-5 (fragment): AEX5_CAEEL - Also known as kpc-3 From Caenorhabditis elegans.
   8817..8852    +  CDS            rop (fragment): Rop protein, which maintains plasmids at low copy number; rop
   8954..9053    +  misc_feature   bom (fragment): basis of mobility region from pBR322
   9125..9170    -  misc_feature   MCS (fragment): pUC18/19 multiple cloning site
   9167..9324    +  CDS            lacZα (fragment): LacZα fragment of β-galactosidase; lacZ fragment
   9330..9429    -  misc_feature   bom (fragment): basis of mobility region from pBR322
   9531..1       -  CDS            rop (fragment) (across the origin): Rop protein, which maintains plasmids at low copy number; rop
>Addgene plasmid #74757 | pGM48DEST | depositor full sequence | sequence record 141359 | pGM48DEST sequence 9565 bps
GACGAAAGGGCCTCGTGATACGCCTATTTTTATAGGTTAATGTCATGATAATAATGGTTTCTTAGACGTC
AGGTGGCACTTTTCGGGGAAATGTGCGCGGAACCCCTATTTGTTTATTTTTCTAAATACATTCAAATATG
TATCCGCTCATGAGACAATAACCCTGATAAATGCTTCAATAATATTGAAAAAGGAAGAGTATGAGTATTC
AACATTTCCGTGTCGCCCTTATTCCCTTTTTTGCGGCATTTTGCCTTCCTGTTTTTGCTCACCCAGAAAC
GCTGGTGAAAGTAAAAGATGCTGAAGATCAGTTGGGTGCACGAGTGGGTTACATCGAACTGGATCTCAAC
AGCGGTAAGATCCTTGAGAGTTTTCGCCCCGAAGAACGTTTTCCAATGATGAGCACTTTTAAAGTTCTGC
TATGTGGCGCGGTATTATCCCGTATTGACGCCGGGCAAGAGCAACTCGGTCGCCGCATACACTATTCTCA
GAATGACTTGGTTGAGTACTCACCAGTCACAGAAAAGCATCTTACGGATGGCATGACAGTAAGAGAATTA
TGCAGTGCTGCCATAACCATGAGTGATAACACTGCGGCCAACTTACTTCTGACAACGATCGGAGGACCGA
AGGAGCTAACCGCTTTTTTGCACAACATGGGGGATCATGTAACTCGCCTTGATCGTTGGGAACCGGAGCT
GAATGAAGCCATACCAAACGACGAGCGTGACACCACGATGCCTGTAGCAATGGCAACAACGTTGCGCAAA
CTATTAACTGGCGAACTACTTACTCTAGCTTCCCGGCAACAATTAATAGACTGGATGGAGGCGGATAAAG
TTGCAGGACCACTTCTGCGCTCGGCCCTTCCGGCTGGCTGGTTTATTGCTGATAAATCTGGAGCCGGTGA
GCGTGGGTCTCGCGGTATCATTGCAGCACTGGGGCCAGATGGTAAGCCCTCCCGTATCGTAGTTATCTAC
ACGACGGGGAGTCAGGCAACTATGGATGAACGAAATAGACAGATCGCTGAGATAGGTGCCTCACTGATTA
AGCATTGGTAACTGTCAGACCAAGTTTACTCATATATACTTTAGATTGATTTAAAACTTCATTTTTAATT
TAAAAGGATCTAGGTGAAGATCCTTTTTGATAATCTCATGACCAAAATCCCTTAACGTGAGTTTTCGTTC
CACTGAGCGTCAGACCCCGTAGAAAAGATCAAAGGATCTTCTTGAGATCCTTTTTTTCTGCGCGTAATCT
GCTGCTTGCAAACAAAAAAACCACCGCTACCAGCGGTGGTTTGTTTGCCGGATCAAGAGCTACCAACTCT
TTTTCCGAAGGTAACTGGCTTCAGCAGAGCGCAGATACCAAATACTGTTCTTCTAGTGTAGCCGTAGTTA
GGCCACCACTTCAAGAACTCTGTAGCACCGCCTACATACCTCGCTCTGCTAATCCTGTTACCAGTGGCTG
CTGCCAGTGGCGATAAGTCGTGTCTTACCGGGTTGGACTCAAGACGATAGTTACCGGATAAGGCGCAGCG
GTCGGGCTGAACGGGGGGTTCGTGCACACAGCCCAGCTTGGAGCGAACGACCTACACCGAACTGAGATAC
CTACAGCGTGAGCTATGAGAAAGCGCCACGCTTCCCGAAGGGAGAAAGGCGGACAGGTATCCGGTAAGCG
GCAGGGTCGGAACAGGAGAGCGCACGAGGGAGCTTCCAGGGGGAAACGCCTGGTATCTTTATAGTCCTGT
CGGGTTTCGCCACCTCTGACTTGAGCGTCGATTTTTGTGATGCTCGTCAGGGGGGCGGAGCCTATGGAAA
AACGCCAGCAACGCGGCCTTTTTACGGTTCCTGGCCTTTTGCTGGCCTTTTGCTCACATGTTCTTTCCTG
CGTTATCCCCTGATTCTGTGGATAACCGTATTACCGCCTTTGAGTGAGCTGATACCGCTCGCCGCAGCCG
AACGACCGAGCGCAGCGAGTCAGTGAGCGAGGAAGCGGAAGAGCGCCCAATACGCAAACCGCCTCTCCCC
GCGCGTTGGCCGATTCATTAATGCAGCTGGCACGACAGGTTTCCCGACTGGAAAGCGGGCAGTGAGCGCA
ACGCAATTAATGTGAGTTAGCTCACTCATTAGGCACCCCAGGCTTTACACTTTATGCTTCCGGCTCGTAT
GTTGTGTGGAATTGTGAGCGGATAACAATTTCACACAGGAAACAGCTATGACCATGATTACGCCAAGCTT
GCATGCTCCAGTGTGGTGGAATTCTGCAGATATCAACAAGTTTGTACAAAAAAGCTGAACGAGAAACGTA
AAATGATATAAATATCAATATATTAAATTAGATTTTGCATAAAAAACAGACTACATAATACTGTAAAACA
CAACATATCCAGTCACTATGGCGGCCGCATTAGGCACCCCAGGCTTTACACTTTATGCTTCCGGCTCGTA
TAATGTGTGGATTTTGAGTTAGGATCCGGCGAGATTTTCAGGAGCTAAGGAAGCTAAAATGGAGAAAAAA
ATCACTGGATATACCACCGTTGATATATCCCAATGGCATCGTAAAGAACATTTTGAGGCATTTCAGTCAG
TTGCTCAATGTACCTATAACCAGACCGTTCAGCTGGATATTACGGCCTTTTTAAAGACCGTAAAGAAAAA
TAAGCACAAGTTTTATCCGGCCTTTATTCACATTCTTGCCCGCCTGATGAATGCTCATCCGGAATTCCGT
ATGGCAATGAAAGACGGTGAGCTGGTGATATGGGATAGTGTTCACCCTTGTTACACCGTTTTCCATGAGC
AAACTGAAACGTTTTCATCGCTCTGGAGTGAATACCACGACGATTTCCGGCAGTTTCTACACATATATTC
GCAAGATGTGGCGTGTTACGGTGAAAACCTGGCCTATTTCCCTAAAGGGTTTATTGAGAATATGTTTTTC
GTCTCAGCCAATCCCTGGGTGAGTTTCACCAGTTTTGATTTAAACGTGGCCAATATGGACAACTTCTTCG
CCCCCGTTTTCACCATGGGCAAATATTATACGCAAGGCGACAAGGTGCTGATGCCGCTGGCGATTCAGGT
TCATCATGCCGTCTGTGATGGCTTCCATGTCGGCAGAATGCTTAATGAATTACAACAGTACTGCGATGAG
TGGCAGGGCGGGGCGTAAAGATCTGGATCCGGCTTACTAAAAGCCAGATAACAGTATGCGTATTTGCGCG
CTGATTTTTGCGGTATAAGAATATATACTGATATGTATACCCGAAGTATGTCAAAAAGAGGTGTGCTATG
AAGCAGCGTATTACAGTGACAGTTGACAGCGACAGCTATCAGTTGCTCAAGGCATATATGATGTCAATAT
CTCCGGTCTGGTAAGCACAACCATGCAGAATGAAGCCCGTCGTCTGCGTGCCGAACGCTGGAAAGCGGAA
AATCAGGAAGGGATGGCTGAGGTCGCCCGGTTTATTGAAATGAACGGCTCTTTTGCTGACGAGAACAGGG
ACTGGTGAAATGCAGTTTAAGGTTTACACCTATAAAAGAGAGAGCCGTTATCGTCTGTTTGTGGATGTAC
AGAGTGATATTATTGACACGCCCGGGCGACGGATGGTGATCCCCCTGGCCAGTGCACGTCTGCTGTCAGA
TAAAGTCTCCCGTGAACTTTACCCGGTGGTGCATATCGGGGATGAAAGCTGGCGCATGATGACCACCGAT
ATGGCCAGTGTGCCGGTCTCCGTTATCGGGGAAGAAGTGGCTGATCTCAGCCACCGCGAAAATGACATCA
AAAACGCCATTAACCTGATGTTCTGGGGAATATAAATGTCAGGCTCCGTTATACACAGCCAGTCTGCAGG
TCGACCATAGTGACTGGATATGTTGTGTTTTACAGTATTATGTAGTCTGTTTTTTATGCAAAATCTAATT
TAATATATTGATATTTATATCATTTTACGTTTCTCGTTCAGCTTTCTTGTACAAAGTGGTTGATATCCAG
CACAGTGGCGGCCGCTCGAGGCGCGCCTCTAGAGGATCCCCGGGATTGGCCAAAGGACCCAAAGGTATGT
TTCGAATGATACTAACATAACATAGAACATTTTCAGGAGGACCCTTGGCTAGC
[2754 nt withheld, positions 4114-6867]
TGAGGTACCGCTGTCTCATCCTACTTTCACCTAGTTAACTGCTTGTCTTAAAATCTATGCTTCTCTTTAG
TATCTAAAATTTTCCTAGAAGCTTACAAGTATATAAATGGTCTCTTCTCAATAAAGGTTGTATATTTATT
CATCTTATTGAATCTGCCATTTCCTCGTTTTTGCGAGTTTATATACCTTCCAATTTTCTTTCTATTGTAT
TTTCAACTTCTAATTTTAATTCAGGGAAACTGCTTCAACGCATCATGGTCTCAAAGGGTGAAGAAGATAA
CATGGCAATTATTAAAGAGTTTATGCGTTTCAAGGTGCATATGGAGGGATCTGTCAATGGGCATGAGTTT
GAAATTGAAGGTGAAGGAGAAGGCCGACCATATGAGGGAACACAAACCGCAAAACTAAAGGTAAGTTTAA
ACATATATATACTAACTAACCCTGATTATTTAAATTTTCAGGTAACTAAAGGCGGACCATTACCATTCGC
CTGGGACATCCTCTCTCCACAGTTCATGTATGGAAGTAAAGCTTATGTTAAACATCCGGCAGATATACCA
GATTATTTGAAACTTTCATTCCCGGAGGGTTTTAAGTGGGAACGCGTAATGAATTTTGAAGACGGAGGAG
TTGTTACAGTGACGCAAGACTCAAGGTAAGTTTAAACAGTTCGGTACGAAGTTCCTATACTTTCTAGAGA
ATAGGAACTTCTAACTAACCATACATATTTAAATTTTCAGCCTCCAAGATGGAGAATTTATTTATAAAGT
CAAACTTCGAGGAACGAATTTCCCCTCGGATGGACCTGTTATGCAGAAGAAGACTATGGGATGGGAAGCT
TCAAGTGAAAGAATGTACCCTGAAGACGGTGCTCTTAAGGGAGAGATTAAACAACGTCTTAAATTGAAAG
ATGGAGGACATTACGATGCTGAGGTAAGTTTAAACATGATTTTACTAACTAACTAATCTGATTTAAATTT
TCAGGTGAAGACAACTTACAAAGCCAAAAAACCAGTTCAGCTGCCAGGAGCGTACAATGTTAATATTAAA
CTGGATATCACCTCCCACAACGAGGATTACACTATCGTTGAGCAATATGAAAGAGCTGAAGGGCGGCACT
CGACAGGTGGCATGGATGAATTGTATAAGTAAGAGCTCCGCATCGGCCGCTGTCATCAGATCGCCATCTC
GCGCCCGTGCCTCTGACTTCTAAGTCCAATTACTCTTCAACATCCCTACATGCTCTTTCTCCCTGTGCTC
CCACCCCCTATTTTTGTTATTATCAAAAAAACTTCTTCTTAATTTCTTTGTTTTTTAGCTTCTTTTAAGT
CACCTCTAACAATGAAATTGTGTAGATTCAAAAATAGAATTAATTCGTAATAAAAAGTCGAAAAAAATTG
TGCTCCCTCCCCCCATTAATAATAATTCTATCCCAAAATCTACACAATGTTCTGTGTACACTTCTTATGT
TTTTTTTACTTCTGATAAATTTTTTTTGAAACATCATAGAAAAAACCGCACACAAAATACCTTATCATAT
GTTACGTTTCAGTTTATGACCGCAATTTTTATTTCTTCGCACGTCTGGGCCTCTCATGACGTCAAATCAT
GCTCATCGTGAAAAAGTTTTGGAGTATTTTTGGAATTTTTCAATCAAGTGAAAGTTTATGAAATTAATTT
TCCTGCTTTTGCTTTTTGGGGGTTTCCCCTATTGTTTGTCAAGAGTTTCGAGGACGGCGTTTTTCTTGCT
AAAATCACAAGTATTGATGAGCACGATGCAAGAAAGATCGGAAGAAGGTTTGGGTTTGAGGCTCAGTGGA
AGGTGAGTAGAAGTTGATAATTTGAAAGTGGAGTAGTGTCTATGGGGTTTTTGCCTTAAATGACAGAATA
CATTCCCAATATACCAAACATAACTGTTTCCTACTAGTCGGCCGTACGGGCCCTTTCGTCTCGCGCGTTT
CGGTGATGACGGTGAAAACCTCTGACACATGCAGCTCCCGGAGACGGTCACAGCTTGTCTGTAAGCGGAT
GCCGGGAGCAGACAAGCCCGTCAGGGCGCGTCAGCGGGTGTTGGCGGGTGTCGGGGCTGGCTTAACTATG
CGGCATCAGAGCAGATTGTACTGAGAGTGCACCATATGCGGTGTGAAATACCGCACAGATGCGTAAGGAG
AAAATACCGCATCAGGCGGCCTTAATTAATTCTAGCTAGTGGGCAGATCTTCGAATGCATCGCGCGCACC
GTACGTCTCGAGGAATTCCTGCAGGTCGACTCTAGAGGATCCCCGGGTACCGAGCTCGAATTCACTGGCC
GTCGTTTTACAACGTCGTGACTGGGAAAACCCTGGCGTTACCCAACTTAATCGCCTTGCAGCACATCCCC
CTTTCGCCAGCTGGCGTAATAGCGAAGAGGCCCGCACCGATCGCCCTTCCCAACAGTTGCGCAGCCTGAA
TGGCGAATGGCGCCTGATGCGGTATTTTCTCCTTACGCATCTGTGCGGTATTTCACACCGCATATGGTGC
ACTCTCAGTACAATCTGCTCTGATGCCGCATAGTTAAGCCAGCCCCGACACCCGCCAACACCCGCTGACG
CGCCCTGACGGGCTTGTCTGCTCCCGGCATCCGCTTACAGACAAGCTGTGACCGTCTCCGGGAGCTGCAT
GTGTCAGAGGTTTTCACCGTCATCACCGAAACGCGCGA
