>Addgene plasmid #74757 | pGM48DEST | addgene partial sequence | sequence record 142436 | M13-Rev 5'-CAGGAAACAGCTATGACC-3'
AGTGTGGTGGAATTCTGCAGATATCAACAAGTTTGTACAAAAAAGCTGAACGAGAAACGTAAAATGATAT
AAATATCAATATATTAAATTAGATTTTGCATAAAAAACAGACTACATAATACTGTAAAACACAACATATC
CAGTCACTATGGCGGCCGCATTAGGCACCCCAGGCTTTACACTTTATGCTTCCGGCTCGTATAATGTGTG
GATTTTGAGTTAGGATCCGTCGAGATTTTCAGGAGCTAAGGAAGCTAAAATGGAGAAAAAAATCACTGGA
TATACCACCGTTGATATATCCCAATGGCATCGTAAAGAACATTTTGAGGCATTTCAGTCAGTTGCTCAAT
GTACCTATAACCAGACCGTTCAGCTGGATATTACGGCCTTTTTAAAGACCGTAAAGAAAAATAAGCACAA
GTTTTATCCGGCCTTTATTCACATTCTTGCCCGCCTGATGAATGCTCATCCGGAATTCCGTATGGCAATG
AAAGACGGTGAGCTGGTGATATGGGATAGTGTTCACCCTTGTTACACCGTTTTCCATGAGCAAACTGAAA
CGTTTTCATCGCTCTGGAGTGAATACCACGACGATTTCCGGCAGTTTCTACACATATATTCGCAAGATGT
GGCGTGTTACGGTGAAAACCTGGCCTATTTCCCTAAAGGGTTTATTGAGAATATGTTTTTCGTCTCAGCC
AATCCCTGGGTGAGTTTCACCAGTTTTGATTTAAACGTGGCCAATATGGACAACTTCTTCGCCCCCGTTT
TCACCATGGGCAAATATTATACGCAAGGCGACAAGGTGCTGATGCCGCTGGCGATTCAGGTTCATCATGC
CGT
