>Addgene plasmid #74757 | pGM48DEST | addgene partial sequence | sequence record 142438 | QS-rev 5'-GGTCGACTATCTTGCGCTTC-3'
[349 nt withheld, positions 1-349]
GCTAGCCAAGGGTCCTCCTGAAAATGTTCTATGTTATGTTAGTATCATTCGAAACATACCTTTGGGTCCT
TTGGCCAATCCCGGGGATCCTCTAGAGGCGCGCCTCGAGCGGCCGCCACTGTGCTGGATATCAACCACTT
TGTACAAGAAAGCTGAACGAGAAACGTAAAATGATATAAATATCAATATATTAAATTAGATTTTGCATAA
AAAACAGACTACATAATACTGTAAAACACAACATATCCAGTCACTATGGTCGACCTGCAGACTGGCTGTG
TATAAGGGAGCCTGACATTTATATTCCCCAGAACATCAGGTTAATGGCGTTTTTGATGTCATTTTCGCGG
TGGCTGAGATCAGCCACTTCTTCCCCGATAACGGAGACCGGCACACTGGCCATATCGGTGGTCATCATGC
GCCAGCTTTCATCCCCGATATGCACCACCGGGTAAAGTTCACGGGAGACTTTATCTGACAGCAGACGTGC
ACTGGCCAGGGGGATCACCATCCGTCGCCCGGGCGTGTCAATAATATCACTCTGTACATCCACAAACAGA
C
