>Addgene plasmid #74757 | pGM48DEST | addgene partial sequence | sequence record 146634 | pDD-R1 5'-ccgaactgtttaaacttacCTTGA-3'
ACTCCTCCGTCTTCAAAATTCATTACGCGTTCCCACTTAAAACCCTCCGGGAATGAAAGTTTCAAATAAT
CTGGTATATCTGCCGGATGTTTAACATAAGCTTTACTTCCATACATGAACTGTGGAGAGAGGATGTCCCA
GGCGAATGGTAATGGTCCGCCTTTAGTTACCTGAAAATTTAAATAATCAGGGTTAGTTAGTATATATATG
TTTAAACTTACCTTTAGTTTTGCGGTTTGTGTTCCCTCATATGGTCGGCCTTCTCCTTCACCTTCAATTT
CAAACTCATGCCCATTGACAGATCCCTCCATATGCACCTTGAAACGCATAAACTCTTTAATAATTGCCAT
GTTATCTTCTTCACCCTTTGAGACCATGATGCGTTGAAGCAGTTTCCCTGAATTAAAATTAGAAGTTGAA
AATACAATAGAAAGAAAATTGGAAGGTATATAAACTCGCAAAAACGAGGAAATGGCAGATTCAATAAGAT
GAATAAATATACAACCTTTATTGAGAAGAGACCATTTATATACTTGTAAGCTTCTAGGAAAATTTTAGAT
ACTAAAGAGAAGCATAGATTTTAAGACAAGCAGTTAACTAGGTGAAAGTAGGATGAGACAGCGGTACCTC
A
[385 nt withheld, positions 632-1016]
